Addgene plasmid #86622: pKER-mCerulean
Purpose: Expresses mCerulean from the EF1a promoter in mammalian cells
Depositing lab: Michele Calos. Depositing organization: Stanford University. Publication: In vivo blunt-end cloning through CRISPR/Cas9-facilitated non-homologous end-joining. Geisinger JM, Turan S, Hernandez S, Spector LP, Calos MP. Nucleic Acids Res. 2016 Jan 13. pii: gkv1542. 10.1093/nar/gkv1542 PubMed 26762978.
Backbone
  Vector backbone: pKER
  Backbone manufacturer: Calos Lab
  Vector type: Mammalian Expression
Growth in bacteria
  Bacterial resistance: Kanamycin, 50 μg/mL
  Growth temperature: 37°C
  Growth strain: NEB Stable
  Copy number: High Copy
Gene/Insert
  Gene/Insert name: mCerulean
  Insert size (bp): 798
Terms and licenses: Academic/Nonprofit Terms; Industry Terms: Not Available to Industry
How to cite: pKER-mCerulean was a gift from Michele Calos (Addgene plasmid # 86622 ; http://n2t.net/addgene:86622 ; RRID:Addgene_86622)
