[The description below was written by a language model from this plasmid's Addgene catalogue record and pLannotate feature annotations shown in this document.]
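Description:
pKER-mCerulean is a compact (about 4.3 kb) mammalian expression plasmid built on the pKER backbone and designed to produce the cyan fluorescent protein mCerulean in mammalian cells. It is maintained in bacteria as a high-copy plasmid through a ColE1/pUC-type origin of replication and is selected with kanamycin. Resistance comes from the Tn5 aminoglycoside phosphotransferase gene (NeoR/KanR). A fragment of the bla (AmpR) promoter is annotated nearby, although it lies downstream of the gene and the record does not say what drives the marker. A short fragment of the pBR322 bom region is also annotated in the backbone. No dedicated mammalian promoter is annotated for the resistance gene, so the record does not establish that it can be used for G418 selection in mammalian cells.

The expression cassette uses a composite promoter. A fragment of the CMV immediate-early enhancer sits upstream of the human EF-1α core promoter, which is followed by a truncated HTLV-1 5' LTR segment, an element commonly paired with the EF-1α core to boost expression. This drives the mCerulean coding sequence, a monomeric, rapidly maturing, constitutively fluorescent Aequorea victoria derivative. Downstream of the reporter are a multiple cloning site, a short β-globin-derived fragment and the rabbit β-globin polyadenylation signal, with a bGH polyadenylation signal further along. A single loxP site lies between the enhancer and the bacterial origin, and the record does not explain its intended role. The plasmid serves as a fluorescent reporter expression construct. It was deposited with work on CRISPR/Cas9-facilitated, non-homologous end-joining "in vivo blunt-end cloning", but its exact role in that work is not stated.
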