Features (pLannotate 1.2.2; 13 found; start..end, strand, type, name):
    174..398     -  polyA_signal   bGH poly(A) signal: bovine growth hormone polyadenylation signal
    755..810     -  polyA_signal   β-globin poly(A) signal: rabbit β-globin polyadenylation signal (Gil and Proudfoot, 1987)
    881..946     -  CDS            HBB (fragment): HBB_PONPY - Experimental evidence at transcript level: Swiss-Prot protein existence level 2. Involved in oxygen transport from the lung to the various peripheral tissues. From Pongo pygmaeus (Bornean orangutan).
    967..1032    -  misc_feature   MCS: multiple cloning site
   1033..1749    -  CDS            mCerulean: mCerulean is a basic (constitutively fluorescent) cyan fluorescent protein published in 2005, derived from Aequorea victoria. It is reported to be a very rapidly-maturing monomer.
   1793..2061    -  LTR            5' LTR (truncated): truncated 5' long terminal repeat (LTR) from human T-cell leukemia virus (HTLV) type 1
   2074..2285    -  promoter       EF-1α core promoter: core promoter for human elongation factor EF-1α
   2314..2430    -  enhancer       CMV enhancer (fragment): human cytomegalovirus immediate early enhancer
   2437..2470    +  protein_bind   loxP: Cre-mediated recombination occurs in the 8-bp core sequence (GCATACAT). Cre recombinase
   2534..3122    -  rep_origin     ori: high-copy-number ColE1/pMB1/pBR322/pUC origin of replication
   3261..3349    -  promoter       AmpR promoter (fragment): bla
   3376..3426    +  misc_feature   bom (fragment): basis of mobility region from pBR322
   3447..4241    -  CDS            NeoR/KanR: aminoglycoside phosphotransferase from Tn5; aph(3')-II (or nptII); confers resistance to neomycin, kanamycin, and G418 (Geneticin®)
>Addgene plasmid #86622 | pKER-mCerulean | addgene full sequence | sequence record 191171 | Addgene NGS Result
CTCATCCTGTCTCTTGATCAGAGCTTGATCCCCTGCGCCATCAGATCCTTGGCGGCAAGAAAGCCATCCA
GTTTACTTTGCAGGGCTTCCCAACCTTACCAGAGGGCGCCCCAGCTGGCAATTCCGGTTCGCTTGCTGTC
CATAAAACCGCCCAGTAGAAGAGGCGCGCCAAACCATAGAGCCCACCGCATCCCCAGCATGCCTGCTATT
GTCTTCCCAATCCTCCCCCTTGCTGTCCTGCCCCACCCCACCCCCCAGAATAGAATGACACCTACTCAGA
CAATGCGATGCAATTTCCTCATTTTATTAGGAAAGGACAGTGGGAGTGGCACCTTCCAGGGTCAAGGAAG
GCACGGGGGAGGGGCAAACAACAGATGGCTGGCAACTAGAAGGCACAGTCGAGGGCTAGGGGACCCTCAG
TTAGCCTCCCCCATCTCCCGAGAAGAGGGACAGCTATGACTGGGAGTAGTCAGGAGAGGAGGAAAAATCT
GGCTAGTAAAACATGTAAGGAAAATTTTAGGGATGTTAAAGAAAAAAATAACACAAAACAAAATATAAAA
AAAATCTAACCTCAAGTCAAGGCTTTTCTATGGAATAAGGAATGGACAGCAGGGGGCTGTTTCATATACT
GATGACCTCTTTATAGCCAACCTTTGTTCATGGCAGCCAGCATATGGGCATATGTTGCCAAACTCTAAAC
CAAATACTCATTCTGATGTTTTAAATGATTTGCCCTCCCATATGTCCTTCCGAGTGAGAGACACAAAAAA
TTCCAACACACTATTGCAATGAAAATAAATTTCCTTTATTAGCCAGAAGTCAGATGCTCAAGGGGCTTCA
TGATGTCCCCATAATTTTTGGCAGAGGGAAAAAGATCTCAGTGGTATTTGTGAGCCAGGGCATTGGCCAC
ACCAGCCACCACCTTCTGATAGGCAGCCTGCACGCGGCCGCTTATCTAGATCCGGTGGATCCCGGGCCCG
CGGTACCGTCGACTGCAGAATTCGAAGCTTGAGCTCGAGATCTGAGTCCGGACTTGTACAGCTCGTCCAT
GCCGAGAGTGATCCCGGCGGCGGTCACGAACTCCAGCAGGACCATGTGATCGCGCTTCTCGTTGGGGTCT
TTGCTCAGCTTGGACTGGGTGCTCAGGTAGTGGTTGTCGGGCAGCAGCACGGGGCCGTCGCCGATGGGGG
TGTTCTGCTGGTAGTGGTCGGCGAGCTGCACGCTGCCGTCCTCGATGTTGTGGCGGATCTTGAAGTTGGC
CTTGATGCCGTTCTTCTGCTTGTCGGCGGTGATATAGACGTTGTCGCTGATGGCGTTGTACTCCAGCTTG
TGCCCCAGGATGTTGCCGTCCTCCTTGAAGTCGATGCCCTTCAGCTCGATGCGGTTCACCAGGGTGTCGC
CCTCGAACTTCACCTCGGCGCGGGTCTTGTAGTTGCCGTCGTCCTTGAAGAAGATGGTGCGCTCCTGGAC
GTAGCCTTCGGGCATGGCGGACTTGAAGAAGTCGTGCTGCTTCATGTGGTCGGGGTAGCGGGCGAAGCAC
TGCACGCCCCAGGTCAGGGTGGTCACGAGGGTGGGCCAGGGCACGGGCAGCTTGCCGGTGGTGCAGATGA
ACTTCAGGGTCAGCTTGCCGTAGGTGGCATCGCCCTCGCCCTCGCCGGACACGCTGAACTTGTGGCCGTT
TACGTCGCCGTCCAGCTCGACCAGGATGGGCACCACCCCGGTGAACAGCTCCTCGCCCTTGCTCACCATG
GTGGCGACCGGTAGCGCTAGCGTAGGCGCCGGTCACAGCTTGGATCTGTAACGGCGCAGAACAGAAAACG
AAACAAAGACGTAGAGTTGAGCAAGCAGGGTCAGGCAAAGCGTGGAGAGCCGGCTGAGTCTAGGTAGGCT
CCAAGGGAGCGCCGGACAAAGGCCCGGTCTCGACCTGAGCTTTAAACTTACCTAGACGGCGGACGCAGTT
CAGGAGGCACCACAGGCGGGAGGCGGCAGAACGCGACTCAACCGGCGTGGATGGCGGCCTCAGGTAGGGC
GGCGGGCGCGTGAAGGAGAGATGCGAGCCCCTCGAAGCTTCAGCTGTGTTCTGGCGGCAAACCCGTTGCG
AAAAAGAACGTTCACGGCGACTACTGCACTTATATACGGTTCTCCCCCACCCTCGGGAAAAAGGCGGAGC
CAGTACACGACATCACTTTCCCAGTTTACCCCGCGCCACCTTCTCTAGGCACCGGTTCAATTGCCGACCC
CTCCCCCCAACTTCTCGGGGACTGTGGGCGATGTGCGCTCTGCCCACTGACGGGCACCGGAGCGATCGCA
GATCGTCAATGGGCGGGGGTCGTTGGGCGGTCAGCCAGGCGGGCCATTTACCGTAAGTTATGTAACGCGG
AACTCCATATATGGGCTATGAACTAATGACCCCGTAATTGATTACTATTACTTAAGATAACTTCGTATAG
CATACATTATACGAAGTTATGAACATGTGAGCAAAAGGCCAGCAAAAGGCCAGGAACCGTAAAAAGGCCG
CGTTGCTGGCGTTTTTCCATAGGCTCCGCCCCCCTGACGAGCATCACAAAAATCGACGCTCAAGTCAGAG
GTGGCGAAACCCGACAGGACTATAAAGATACCAGGCGTTTCCCCCTGGAAGCTCCCTCGTGCGCTCTCCT
GTTCCGACCCTGCCGCTTACCGGATACCTGTCCGCCTTTCTCCCTTCGGGAAGCGTGGCGCTTTCTCATA
GCTCACGCTGTAGGTATCTCAGTTCGGTGTAGGTCGTTCGCTCCAAGCTGGGCTGTGTGCACGAACCCCC
CGTTCAGCCCGACCGCTGCGCCTTATCCGGTAACTATCGTCTTGAGTCCAACCCGGTAAGACACGACTTA
TCGCCACTGGCAGCAGCCACTGGTAACAGGATTAGCAGAGCGAGGTATGTAGGCGGTGCTACAGAGTTCT
TGAAGTGGTGGCCTAACTACGGCTACACTAGAAGAACAGTATTTGGTATCTGCGCTCTGCTGAAGCCAGT
TACCTTCGGAAAAAGAGTTGGTAGCTCTTGATCCGGCAAACAAACCACCGCTGGTAGCGGTGGTTTTTTT
GTTTGCAAGCAGCAGATTACGCGCAGAAAAAAAGGATCTCAAGAAGATCCTTTGATCTTTTCTACGGGGT
CTGACGCTCAGTGGAACGAAAACTCACGTTAAGGGATTTTGGTCATGAGATTATCAAAAAGGATCTTCAC
CTAGATCCTTTTAAATTAAAAATGAAGTTTTAGCACGTGCTATTATTGAAGCATTTATCAGGGTTATTGT
CTCATGAGCGGATACATATTTGAATGTATTTAGAAAAATAAACAAATAGGGGTTCCGCGCACATTTCCCC
GAAAAGTGCCACCTGATGCGGTGTGAAATACCGCACAGATGCGTAAGGAGAAAATACCGCATCAGGAAAT
TGTAAGCGTTAATAATTCAGAAGAACTCGTCAAGAAGGCGATAGAAGGCGATGCGCTGCGAATCGGGAGC
GGCGATACCGTAAAGCACGAGGAAGCGGTCAGCCCATTCGCCGCCAAGCTCTTCAGCAATATCACGGGTA
GCCAACGCTATGTCCTGATAGCGGTCCGCCACCCCCAGCCGGCCACAGTCGATGAATCCAGAAAAGCGGC
CATTTTCCACCATGATATTCGGCAAGCAGGCATCGCCATGGGTCACGACGAGATCCTCGCCGTCGGGCAT
GCTCGCCTTGAGCCTGGCGAACAGTTCGGCTGGCGCGAGCCCCTGATGCTCTTCGTCCAGATCATCCTGA
TCGACAAGACCGGCTTCCATCCGAGTACGTGCTCGCTCGATGCGATGTTTCGCTTGGTGGTCGAATGGGC
AGGTAGCCGGATCAAGCGTATGCAGCCGCCGCATTGCATCAGCCATGATGGATACTTTCTCGGCAGGAGC
AAGGTGAGATGACAGGAGATCCTGCCCCGGCACTTCGCCCAATAGCAGCCAGTCCCTTCCCGCTTCAGTG
ACAACGTCGAGCACAGCTGCGCAAGGAACGCCCGTCGTGGCCAGCCACGATAGCCGCGCTGCCTCGTCTT
GCAGTTCATTCAGGGCACCGGACAGGTCGGTCTTGACAAAAAGAACCGGGCGCCCCTGCGCTGACAGCCG
GAACACGGCGGCATCAGAGCAGCCGATTGTCTGTTGTGCCCAGTCATAGCCGAATAGCCTCTCCACCCAA
GCGGCCGGAGAACCTGCGTGCAATCCATCTTGTTCAATCATGCGAAACGATC
